>Addgene plasmid #179514 | XLone-BSD SPI1 | addgene full sequence | sequence record 354944 | Addgene NGS Result
TTGAGATCCTTTTTTTCTGCGCGTAATCTGCTGCTTGCAAACAAAAAAACCACCGCTACCAGCGGTGGTT
TGTTTGCCGGATCAAGAGCTACCAACTCTTTTTCCGAAGGTAACTGGCTTCAGCAGAGCGCAGATACCAA
ATACTGTTCTTCTAGTGTAGCCGTAGTTAGGCCACCACTTCAAGAACTCTGTAGCACCGCCTACATACCT
CGCTCTGCTAATCCTGTTACCAGTGGCTGCTGCCAGTGGCGATAAGTCGTGTCTTACCGGGTTGGACTCA
AGACGATAGTTACCGGATAAGGCGCAGCGGTCGGGCTGAACGGGGGGTTCGTGCACACAGCCCAGCTTGG
AGCGAACGACCTACACCGAACTGAGATACCTACAGCGTGAGCTATGAGAAAGCGCCACGCTTCCCGAAGG
GAGAAAGGCGGACAGGTATCCGGTAAGCGGCAGGGTCGGAACAGGAGAGCGCACGAGGGAGCTTCCAGGG
GGAAACGCCTGGTATCTTTATAGTCCTGTCGGGTTTCGCCACCTCTGACTTGAGCGTCGATTTTTGTGAT
GCTCGTCAGGGGGGCGGAGCCTATGGAAAAACGCCAGCAACGCGGCCTTTTTACGGTTCCTGGCCTTTTG
CTGGCCTTTTGCTCACATGTTCTTTCCTGCGTTATCCCCTGATTCTGTGGATAACCGTATTACCGCCTTT
GAGTGAGCTGATACCGCTCGCCGCAGCCGAACGACCGAGCGCAGCGAGTCAGTGAGCGAGGAAGCGGAAG
AGCGCCCAATACGCAAACCGCCTCTCCCCGCGCGTTGGCCGATTCATTAATGCAGCTGGCACGACAGGTT
TCCCGACTGGAAAGCGGGCAGTGAGCGCAACGCAATTAATGTGAGTTAGCTCACTCATTAGGCACCCCAG
GCTTTACACTTTATGCTTCCGGCTCGTATGTTGTGTGGAATTGTGAGCGGATAACAATTTCACACAGGAA
ACAGCTATGACCATGATTACGCCAAGGTCGACTTAACCCTAGAAAGATAATCATATTGTGACGTACGTTA
AAGATAATCATGCGTAAAATTGACGCATGTGTTTTATCGGTCTGTATATCGAGGTTTATTTATTAATTTG
AATAGATATTAAGTTTTATTATATTTACACTTACATACTAATAATAAATTCAACAAACAATTTATTTATG
TTTATTTATTTATTAAAAAAAAACAAAAACTCAAAATTTCTTCTATAAAGTAACAAAACTTTTAGCAGTG
AAAAAAATGCTTTATTTGTGAAATTTGTGATGCTATTGCTTTATTTGTAACCATTATAAGCTGCAATAAA
CAAGTTAACAACAACAATTGCATTCATTTTATGTTTCAGGTTCAGGGGGAGGTGTGGGAGGTTTTTTAAA
GCAAGTAAAACCTCTACAAATGTGGTATGGCTGATTATGATCCTCTGGAGATTTAGCCCTCCCACACATA
ACCAGAGGGCAGCAATTCACGAATCCCAACTGCCGTCGGCTGTCCATCACTGTCCTTCACTATGGCTTTG
ATCCCAGGATGCAGATCGAGAAGCACCTGTCGGCACCGTCCGCAGGGGCTCAAGATGCCCCTGTTCTCAT
TTCCGATCGCGACGATACAAGTCAGGTTGCCAGCTGCCGCAGCAGCAGCAGTGCCCAGCACCACGAGTTC
TGCACAAGGTCCCCCAGTAAAATGATATACATTGACACCAGTGAAGATGCGGCCGTCGCTAGAGAGAGCT
GCGCTGGCGACGCTGTAGTCTTCAGAGATGGGGATGCTGTTGATTGTAGCCGTTGCTCTTTCAATGAGGG
TGGATTCTTCTTGAGACAAAGGCTTGGCCATGGGGCCGGGGTTCTCCTCCACGTCGCCGGCCTGCTTCAG
CAGGCTGAAGTTGGTGGCGCCGCTGCCCCCGGGGAGCATGTCAAGGTCAAAATCGTCAAGAGCGTCAGCA
GGCAGCATATCAAGGTCAAAGTCGTCAAGGGCATCGGCTGGGAGCATGTCTAAGTCAAAATCGTCAAGGG
CGTCGGTCGGCCCGCCGCTTTCGCACTTTAGCTGTTTCTCCAGGCCACATATGATTAGTTCCAGGCCGAA
AAGGAAGGCAGGTTCGGCTCCCTGCCGGTCGAACAGCTCAATTGCTTGTTTCAGAAGTGGGGGCATAGAA
TCGGTGGTAGGTGTCTCTCTTTCCTCTTTTGCTACTTGATGCTCCTGTTCCTCCAATACGCAGCCCAGTG
TAAAGTGGCCCACGGCGGACAGAGCGTACAGTGCGTTCTCCAGGGAGAAGCCTTGCTGACACAGGAACGC
GAGCTGATTTTCCAGGGTTTCGTACTGTTTCTCTGTTGGGCGGGTGCCGAGATGCACTTTAGCCCCGTCG
CGATGTGAGAGGAGAGCACAGCGGTATGACTTGGCGTTGTTCCGCAGAAAGTCTTGCCATGACTCGCCTT
CCAGGGGGCAGGAGTGGGTATGATGCCTGTCCAGCATCTCGATTGGCAGGGCATCGAGCAGGGCCCGCTT
GTTCTTCACGTGCCAGTACAGGGTAGGCTGCTCAACTCCCAGCTTTTGAGCGAGTTTCCTTGTCGTCAGG
CCTTCGATACCGACTCCATTGAGTAATTCCAGAGCAGAGTTTATGACTTTGCTCTTGTCCAGTCTAGACA
TCTTATCGTCATCGTCTTTGTAATCCATGGTGGCGGATCCCGCGTCACGACACCTGTGTTCTGGCGGCAA
ACCCGTTGCGAAAAAGAACGTTCACGGCGACTACTGCACTTATATACGGTTCTCCCCCACCCTCGGGAAA
AAGGCGGAGCCAGTACACGACATCACTTTCCCAGTTTACCCCGCGCCACCTTCTCTAGGCACCGGTTCAA
TTGCCGACCCCTCCCCCCAACTTCTCGGGGACTGTGGGCGATGTGCGCTCTGCCCACTGACGGGCACCGG
AGCCACTCGAGTGGAATTATCACCTCGAGTTTACTCCCTATCAGTGATAGAGAACGTATGAAGAGTTTAC
TCCCTATCAGTGATAGAGAACGTATGCAGACTTTACTCCCTATCAGTGATAGAGAACGTATAAGGAGTTT
ACTCCCTATCAGTGATAGAGAACGTATGACCAGTTTACTCCCTATCAGTGATAGAGAACGTATCTACAGT
TTACTCCCTATCAGTGATAGAGAACGTATATCCAGTTTACTCCCTATCAGTGATAGAGAACGTATAAGCT
TTGCTTATGTAAACCAGGGCGCCTATAAAAGAGTGCTGATTTTTTGAGTAAACTTCAATTCCACAACACT
TTTGTCTTATACCAACTTTCCGTACCACTTCCTACCCTCGTAAAGGTACCGCCACCATGTTACAGGCGTG
CAAAATGGAAGGGTTTCCCCTCGTCCCCCCTCCATCAGAAGACCTGGTGCCCTATGACACGGATCTATAC
CAACGCCAAACGCACGAGTATTACCCCTATCTCAGCAGTGATGGGGAGAGCCATAGCGACCATTACTGGG
ACTTCCACCCCCACCACGTGCACAGCGAGTTCGAGAGCTTCGCCGAGAACAACTTCACGGAGCTCCAGAG
CGTGCAGCCCCCGCAGCTGCAGCAGCTCTACCGCCACATGGAGCTGGAGCAGATGCACGTCCTCGATACC
CCCATGGTGCCACCCCATCCCAGTCTTGGCCACCAGGTCTCCTACCTGCCCCGGATGTGCCTCCAGTACC
CATCCCTGTCCCCAGCCCAGCCCAGCTCAGATGAGGAGGAGGGCGAGCGGCAGAGCCCCCCACTGGAGGT
GTCTGACGGCGAGGCGGATGGCCTGGAGCCCGGGCCTGGGCTCCTGCCTGGGGAGACAGGCAGCAAGAAG
AAGATCCGCCTGTACCAGTTCCTGTTGGACCTGCTCCGCAGCGGCGACATGAAGGACAGCATCTGGTGGG
TGGACAAGGACAAGGGCACCTTCCAGTTCTCGTCCAAGCACAAGGAGGCGCTGGCGCACCGCTGGGGCAT
CCAGAAGGGCAACCGCAAGAAGATGACCTACCAGAAGATGGCGCGCGCGCTGCGCAACTACGGCAAGACG
GGCGAGGTCAAGAAGGTGAAGAAGAAGCTCACCTACCAGTTCAGCGGCGAAGTGCTGGGCCGCAGGGGCC
TGGCCGAGCGGCGCCACCCGCCCCACTGACTAGTAGACCACCTCCCCTGCGAGCTAAGCTGGACAGCCAA
TGACGGGTAAGAGAGTGACATTTTTCACTAACCTAAGACAGGAGGGCCGTCAGAGCTACTGCCTAATCCA
AAGACGGGTAAAAGTGATAAAAATGTATCACTCCAACCTAAGACAGGCGCAGCTTCCGAGGGATTTGAGA
TCCAGACATGATAAGATACATTGATGAGTTTGGACAAACCAAAACTAGAATGCAGTGAAAAAAATGCCTT
ATTTGTGAAATTTGTGATGCTATTGCCTTATTTGTAACCATTATAAGCTGCAATAAACAAGTTTGATATC
TATAACAAGAAAATATATATATAATAAGTTATCACGTAAGTAGAACATGAAATAACAATATAATTATCGT
ATGAGTTAAATCTTAAAAGTCACGTAAAAGATAATCATGCGTCATTTTGACTCACGCGGTCGTTATAGTT
CAAAATCAGTGACACTTACCGCATTGACAAGCACGCCTCACGGGAGCTCCAAGCGGCGACTGAGATGTCC
TAAATGCACAGCGACGGATTCGCGCTATTTAGAAAGAGAGAGCAATATTTCAAGAATGCATGCGTCAATT
TTACGCAGACTATCTTTCTAGGGTTAAGAATTCACTGGCCGTCGTTTTACAACGTCGTGACTGGGAAAAC
CCTGGCGTTACCCAACTTAATCGCCTTGCAGCACATCCCCCTTTCGCCAGCTGGCGTAATAGCGAAGAGG
CCCGCACCGATCGCCCTTCCCAACAGTTGCGCAGCCTGAATGGCGAATGGCGCCTGATGCGGTATTTTCT
CCTTACGCATCTGTGCGGTATTTCACACCGCATATGGTGCACTCTCAGTACAATCTGCTCTGATGCCGCA
TAGTTAAGCCAGCCCCGACACCCGCCAACACCCGCTGACGCGCCCTGACGGGCTTGTCTGCTCCCGGCAT
CCGCTTACAGACAAGCTGTGACCGTCTCCGGGAGCTGCATGTGTCAGAGGTTTTCACCGTCATCACCGAA
ACGCGCGAGACGAAAGGGCCTCGTGATACGCCTATTTTTATAGGTTAATGTCATGATAATAATGGTTTCT
TAGACGTCAGGTGGCACTTTTCGGGGAAATGTGCGCGGAACCCCTATTTGTTTATTTTTCTAAATACATT
CAAATATGTATCCGCTCATGAGACAATAACCCTGATAAATGCTTCAATAATATTGAAAAAGGAAGAGTAT
GAGTATTCAACATTTCCGTGTCGCCCTTATTCCCTTTTTTGCGGCATTTTGCCTTCCTGTTTTTGCTCAC
CCAGAAACGCTGGTGAAAGTAAAAGATGCTGAAGATCAGTTGGGTGCACGAGTGGGTTACATCGAACTGG
ATCTCAACAGCGGTAAGATCCTTGAGAGTTTTCGCCCCGAAGAACGTTTTCCAATGATGAGCACTTTTAA
AGTTCTGCTATGTGGCGCGGTATTATCCCGTATTGACGCCGGGCAAGAGCAACTCGGTCGCCGCATACAC
TATTCTCAGAATGACTTGGTTGAGTACTCACCAGTCACAGAAAAGCATCTTACGGATGGCATGACAGTAA
GAGAATTATGCAGTGCTGCCATAACCATGAGTGATAACACTGCGGCCAACTTACTTCTGACAACGATCGG
AGGACCGAAGGAGCTAACCGCTTTTTTGCACAACATGGGGGATCATGTAACTCGCCTTGATCGTTGGGAA
CCGGAGCTGAATGAAGCCATACCAAACGACGAGCGTGACACCACGATGCCTGTAGCAATGGCAACAACGT
TGCGCAAACTATTAACTGGCGAACTACTTACTCTAGCTTCCCGGCAACAATTAATAGACTGGATGGAGGC
GGATAAAGTTGCAGGACCACTTCTGCGCTCGGCCCTTCCGGCTGGCTGGTTTATTGCTGATAAATCTGGA
GCCGGTGAGCGTGGGTCTCGCGGTATCATTGCAGCACTGGGGCCAGATGGTAAGCCCTCCCGTATCGTAG
TTATCTACACGACGGGGAGTCAGGCAACTATGGATGAACGAAATAGACAGATCGCTGAGATAGGTGCCTC
ACTGATTAAGCATTGGTAACTGTCAGACCAAGTTTACTCATATATACTTTAGATTGATTTAAAACTTCAT
TTTTAATTTAAAAGGATCTAGGTGAAGATCCTTTTTGATAATCTCATGACCAAAATCCCTTAACGTGAGT
TTTCGTTCCACTGAGCGTCAGACCCCGTAGAAAAGATCAAAGGATCTTC
Features (pLannotate 1.2.2; 19 found; start..end, strand, type, name):
      1..589     +  rep_origin     ori: high-copy-number ColE1/pMB1/pBR322/pUC origin of replication
    772..864     +  CDS            lacI (fragment): lac repressor; lacI; The lac repressor binds to the lac operator to inhibit transcription in E. coli. This inhibition can be relieved by adding lactose or isopropyl-β-D-thiogalactopyranoside (IPTG).
    877..898     +  protein_bind   CAP binding site: CAP binding activates transcription in the presence of cAMP. E. coli catabolite activator protein
    913..943     +  promoter       lac promoter: promoter for the E. coli lac operon
    951..967     +  protein_bind   lac operator: The lac repressor binds to the lac operator to inhibit transcription in E. coli. This inhibition can be relieved by adding lactose or isopropyl-β-D-thiogalactopyranoside (IPTG). lac repressor encoded by lacI
   1255..1336    -  polyA_signal   SV40 poly(A) signal: SV40 polyadenylation signal
   1359..1442    -  CDS            large T antigen (fragment): large T antigen from SV40 (simian virus 40)
   1453..1851    -  CDS            BSD: blasticidin S deaminase; Aspergillus terreus BSD; confers resistance to blasticidin
   1924..2034    -  CDS            VP48: 3 tandem repeats of the minimal activation domain of herpes simplex virus VP16 (Cheng et al., 2013)
   1964..2661    -  CDS            rtTA3 (fragment): reverse tetracycline transactivator 3 activates expression from Tet-responsive promoters in the presence of doxycycline
   2714..2925    -  promoter       EF-1α core promoter: core promoter for human elongation factor EF-1α
   2967..3334    +  promoter       TRE3GS promoter: 3rd-generation Tet-responsive promoter that can be activated by binding of Tet-On® 3G, modified to eliminate binding sites for endogenous mammalian transcription factors
   3347..4156    +  CDS            SPI1: SPI1_HUMAN - Experimental evidence at protein level: Swiss-Prot protein existence level 1. Binds to the PU-box, a purine-rich DNA sequence (5'-GAGGAA- 3') that can act as a lymphoid-specific enhancer. This protein is a transcriptional activator that may be specifically involved in the differentiation or activation of macrophages or B-cells. Also binds RNA and may modulate pre-mRNA splicing (By similarity). From Homo sapiens (Human).
   4339..4473    -  polyA_signal   SV40 poly(A) signal: SV40 polyadenylation signal
   4790..4947    +  CDS            lacZα (fragment): LacZα fragment of β-galactosidase; lacZ fragment
   4953..5052    -  misc_feature   bom (fragment): basis of mobility region from pBR322
   5154..5189    -  CDS            rop (fragment): Rop protein, which maintains plasmids at low copy number; rop
   5284..5388    +  promoter       AmpR promoter: bla
   5389..6249    +  CDS            AmpR: β-lactamase; bla; confers resistance to ampicillin, carbenicillin, and related antibiotics
