[The description below was written by a language model from this plasmid's Addgene catalogue record and pLannotate feature annotations shown in this document.]
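Description:
XLone-BSD SPI1 is a 6.4 kb mammalian expression plasmid for doxycycline-inducible ("Tet-On") expression of human SPI1, built on an XLone-BSD backbone. In bacteria it is maintained through a high-copy ColE1/pUC-type origin and an ampicillin resistance gene (β-lactamase with its own promoter). Short annotated fragments of lacI, lacZα, bom and rop, together with the lac promoter/operator region, appear to be remnants of earlier cloning vectors rather than functional parts of the design.

The payload consists of two divergently oriented mammalian transcription units. On one strand, the TRE3GS promoter, a third-generation Tet-responsive promoter modified to remove binding sites for endogenous mammalian transcription factors, drives the roughly 0.8 kb SPI1 (PU.1) coding sequence, which was inserted between KpnI and SpeI sites; an SV40 polyadenylation signal lies downstream. On the opposite strand, an EF-1α core promoter drives a reverse tetracycline transactivator (annotated as an rtTA3 fragment with VP16-derived minimal activation repeats), followed by the blasticidin S deaminase gene and an SV40 poly(A) signal. The table does not annotate the element linking the transactivator and BSD. Because the activator and the responsive promoter sit on a single plasmid, blasticidin-selected cells carry the full inducible system, and SPI1 is transcribed only when doxycycline allows the transactivator to bind the TRE.

The stated purpose is tunable and temporal control of SPI1, an ETS-family transcription factor that binds PU-box elements and is linked to macrophage and B-cell differentiation. The associated publication concerns timed transcription factor expression during differentiation of human pluripotent stem cells toward natural killer cells. No transposon or viral integration elements are annotated in the feature table, so the delivery or integration route cannot be determined from the record.
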