Addgene plasmid #179514: XLone-BSD SPI1
Purpose: Tunable and temporal expression control of SPI1
Depositing lab: Xiaoping Bao. Depositing organization: Purdue University. Publication: Temporal Expression of Transcription Factor ID2 Improves Natural Killer Cell Differentiation from Human Pluripotent Stem Cells. Jung J, Chang Y, Jin G, Lian X, Bao X. ACS Synth Biol. 2022 May 24. doi: 10.1021/acssynbio.2c00017. PubMed 35608547.
Backbone
  Vector backbone: Addgene # 96930
  Backbone size w/o insert (bp): 5549
  Total vector size (bp): 6419
  Vector type: Mammalian Expression, Synthetic Biology
  Selectable markers: Blasticidin
Growth in bacteria
  Bacterial resistance: Ampicillin, 100 μg/mL
  Growth temperature: 37°C
  Growth strain: NEB Stable
  Copy number: High Copy
Gene/Insert
  Gene/Insert name: SPI1 (alt names: OF; PU.1; SFPI1, SPI-1, SPI-A)
  Species: H. sapiens (human)
  Insert size (bp): 813
  Entrez Gene: SPI1 (a.k.a. AGM10, OF, PU.1, SFPI1, SPI-1, SPI-A)
  Promoter: TRE3GS Promoter
  Cloning method: Restriction Enzyme; 5′ cloning site KpnI (not destroyed); 3′ cloning site SpeI (not destroyed)
  Sequencing primers: 5′ gcgcctataaaagagtgctga; 3′ cgcctgtcttaggttggagt
Resource information
  A portion of this plasmid was derived from a plasmid made by: Human SPI1 was cloned from Addgene plasmid #97039, a gift from George Daley Lab.
Terms and licenses: Academic/Nonprofit Terms; Industry Terms: Not Available to Industry
How to cite: XLone-BSD SPI1 was a gift from Xiaoping Bao (Addgene plasmid # 179514 ; http://n2t.net/addgene:179514 ; RRID:Addgene_179514)
